Addgene plasmid #236085: PB{3xP3-dsRed2; β2Tubulin-mNeonGreen}
Purpose: PiggyBac plasmid for the insertion of a sperm-expressed green fluorescent protein in Aedes aegypti
Depositing lab: Leslie Vosshall. Depositing organization: Rockefeller University.
Backbone
  Vector backbone: PiggyBac
  Modifications to backbone: This plasmid was created through replacement of the fluorescent proteins in the original PB{3xP3-EGFP; β2Tubulin-dsRed2} plasmid (Addgene #236086)
Growth in bacteria
  Bacterial resistance: Ampicillin, 100 μg/mL
  Growth temperature: 37°C
  Growth strain: DH5alpha
  Copy number: Unknown
Gene/Insert
  Gene/Insert name: 3xP3-dsRed2; β2Tubulin-mNeonGreen
  Cloning method: Gibson Cloning
  Sequencing primers: 5′ NA
Terms and licenses: Academic/Nonprofit Terms; Industry Terms: Not Available to Industry
How to cite: PB{3xP3-dsRed2; β2Tubulin-mNeonGreen} was a gift from Leslie Vosshall (Addgene plasmid # 236085 ; http://n2t.net/addgene:236085 ; RRID:Addgene_236085)
