[The description below was written by a language model from this plasmid's Addgene catalogue record and pLannotate feature annotations shown in this document.]
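Description:
PB{3xP3-dsRed2; β2Tubulin-mNeonGreen} is a 9,155 nt piggyBac transposon donor plasmid made for germline transformation of the mosquito Aedes aegypti, with the aim of inserting a sperm-expressed green fluorescent protein into the genome. It is propagated in E. coli on a pUC-type backbone carrying a high-copy ColE1/pMB1 origin and the AmpR β-lactamase gene for ampicillin selection. Remnants of the lac promoter/operator, lacZα, MCS, bom and rop are annotated but appear to be vestigial backbone sequence. The small baculovirus-derived fragments (FP25, LEF-9) annotated on either side of the cargo are probably carried-over sequence flanking the piggyBac arms. The terminal repeats themselves are not annotated in the feature table, and no transposase gene is listed, so transposase would presumably be supplied separately.

The cargo consists of two fluorescent reporter cassettes in the same orientation, each ending in an SV40 poly(A) signal. One encodes DsRed2 downstream of a fragment of the Drosophila hsp70 core promoter. According to the construct name this is driven by 3xP3, an artificial Pax6-responsive element that gives eye and nervous-system expression and is widely used as a visible transformation marker in insects, although the 3xP3 sites are not annotated. The other cassette encodes mNeonGreen, which the name indicates is controlled by β2-tubulin regulatory sequence, a testis-specific promoter that labels sperm. This promoter likely lies in the unannotated stretch upstream of the mNeonGreen coding sequence. The plasmid was built by Gibson assembly by swapping the fluorescent proteins in a sister construct that carries 3xP3-EGFP and β2Tubulin-dsRed2. The two constructs therefore give strains with differently coloured sperm, which could help distinguish sperm from different males, though the record does not spell out specific experiments.
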