Features (pLannotate 1.2.2; 23 found; start..end, strand, type, name):
      1..589     +  rep_origin     ori: high-copy-number ColE1/pMB1/pBR322/pUC origin of replication
    772..864     +  CDS            lacI (fragment): lac repressor; lacI; The lac repressor binds to the lac operator to inhibit transcription in E. coli. This inhibition can be relieved by adding lactose or isopropyl-β-D-thiogalactopyranoside (IPTG).
    877..898     +  protein_bind   CAP binding site: CAP binding activates transcription in the presence of cAMP. E. coli catabolite activator protein
    913..943     +  promoter       lac promoter: promoter for the E. coli lac operon
    951..967     +  protein_bind   lac operator: The lac repressor binds to the lac operator to inhibit transcription in E. coli. This inhibition can be relieved by adding lactose or isopropyl-β-D-thiogalactopyranoside (IPTG). lac repressor encoded by lacI
   1000..1038    +  misc_feature   MCS (fragment): pUC18/19 multiple cloning site
   1031..1171    -  CDS            FP (fragment): FP25_NPVAC - Experimental evidence at protein level: Swiss-Prot protein existence level 1. From Autographa californica nuclear polyhedrosis virus (AcMNPV).
   2622..2743    -  polyA_signal   SV40 poly(A) signal: SV40 polyadenylation signal
   2766..2849    -  CDS            large T antigen (fragment): large T antigen from SV40 (simian virus 40)
   2867..3574    -  CDS            mNeonGreen: mNeonGreen is a basic (constitutively fluorescent) green/yellow fluorescent protein published in 2013, derived from Branchiostoma lanceolatum. It is reported to be a very rapidly-maturing monomer with moderate acid sensitivity.
   3646..3662    +  CDS            DmrD (fragment): dimeric F36M mutant of FK506-binding protein FKBP12 dimerization can be reversed by ligand binding
   4582..4703    -  polyA_signal   SV40 poly(A) signal: SV40 polyadenylation signal
   4726..4809    -  CDS            large T antigen (fragment): large T antigen from SV40 (simian virus 40)
   4824..5501    -  CDS            DsRed2: improved tetrameric variant of DsRed fluorescent protein mammalian codon-optimized
   5509..5542    -  misc_feature   MCS (fragment): multiple cloning site
   5556..5678    -  promoter       hsp70 promoter (fragment): Drosophila melanogaster hsp70Bb promoter
   6828..7031    -  CDS            FP (fragment): FP25_NPVAC - Experimental evidence at protein level: Swiss-Prot protein existence level 1. From Autographa californica nuclear polyhedrosis virus (AcMNPV).
   7058..7525    +  CDS            LEF-9 (fragment): LEF9_NPVAC - Experimental evidence at protein level: Swiss-Prot protein existence level 1. Component of the viral DNA-dependent RNA polymerase which is composed of four equimolar subunits of LEF-4, LEF-8, LEF-9, and p47. Plays an essential role in late and very late gene expression. From Autographa californica nuclear polyhedrosis virus (AcMNPV).
   7529..7683    +  CDS            lacZα (fragment): LacZα fragment of β-galactosidase; lacZ fragment
   7689..7788    -  misc_feature   bom (fragment): basis of mobility region from pBR322
   7890..7925    -  CDS            rop (fragment): Rop protein, which maintains plasmids at low copy number; rop
   8020..8124    +  promoter       AmpR promoter: bla
   8125..8985    +  CDS            AmpR: β-lactamase; bla; confers resistance to ampicillin, carbenicillin, and related antibiotics
>Addgene plasmid #236085 | PB{3xP3-dsRed2; β2Tubulin-mNeonGreen} | addgene full sequence | sequence record 472661 | Addgene NGS Result
TTGAGATCCTTTTTTTCTGCGCGTAATCTGCTGCTTGCAAACAAAAAAACCACCGCTACCAGCGGTGGTT
TGTTTGCCGGATCAAGAGCTACCAACTCTTTTTCCGAAGGTAACTGGCTTCAGCAGAGCGCAGATACCAA
ATACTGTTCTTCTAGTGTAGCCGTAGTTAGGCCACCACTTCAAGAACTCTGTAGCACCGCCTACATACCT
CGCTCTGCTAATCCTGTTACCAGTGGCTGCTGCCAGTGGCGATAAGTCGTGTCTTACCGGGTTGGACTCA
AGACGATAGTTACCGGATAAGGCGCAGCGGTCGGGCTGAACGGGGGGTTCGTGCACACAGCCCAGCTTGG
AGCGAACGACCTACACCGAACTGAGATACCTACAGCGTGAGCTATGAGAAAGCGCCACGCTTCCCGAAGG
GAGAAAGGCGGACAGGTATCCGGTAAGCGGCAGGGTCGGAACAGGAGAGCGCACGAGGGAGCTTCCAGGG
GGAAACGCCTGGTATCTTTATAGTCCTGTCGGGTTTCGCCACCTCTGACTTGAGCGTCGATTTTTGTGAT
GCTCGTCAGGGGGGCGGAGCCTATGGAAAAACGCCAGCAACGCGGCCTTTTTACGGTTCCTGGCCTTTTG
CTGGCCTTTTGCTCACATGTTCTTTCCTGCGTTATCCCCTGATTCTGTGGATAACCGTATTACCGCCTTT
GAGTGAGCTGATACCGCTCGCCGCAGCCGAACGACCGAGCGCAGCGAGTCAGTGAGCGAGGAAGCGGAAG
AGCGCCCAATACGCAAACCGCCTCTCCCCGCGCGTTGGCCGATTCATTAATGCAGCTGGCACGACAGGTT
TCCCGACTGGAAAGCGGGCAGTGAGCGCAACGCAATTAATGTGAGTTAGCTCACTCATTAGGCACCCCAG
GCTTTACACTTTATGCTTCCGGCTCGTATGTTGTGTGGAATTGTGAGCGGATAACAATTTCACACAGGAA
ACAGCTATGACATGATTACGAATTCGAGCTCGGTACCCGGGGATCCTCTAGAGTCGACGCTCGCGCGACT
TGGTTTGCCATTCTTTAGCGCGCGTCGCGTCACACAGCTTGGCCACAATGTGGTTTTTGTCAAACGAAGA
TTCTATGACGTGTTTAAAGTTTAGGTCGAGTAAAGCGCAAATCTTTTTTAACCCTAGAAAGATAGTCTGC
GTAAAATTGACGCATGCATTCTTGAAATATTGCTCTCTCTTTCTAAATAGCGCGAATCCGTCGCTGTGCA
TTTAGGACATCTCAGTCGCCGCTTGGAGCTCCCGTGAGGCGTGCTTGTCAATGCGGTAAGTGTCACTGAT
TTTGAACTATAACGACCGCGTGAGTCAAAATGACGCATGATTATCTTTTACGTGACTTTTAAGATTTAAC
TCATACGATAATTATATTGTTATTTCATGTTCTACTTACGTGATAACTTATTATATATATATTTTCTTGT
TATAGATATCGTGACTAATATATAATAAAATGGGTAGTTCTTTAGACGATGAGCATATCCTCTCTGCTCT
TCTGCAAAGCGATGACGAGCTTGTTGGTGAGGATTCTGACAGTGAAATATCAGATCACGTAAGTGAAGAT
GACGTCCAGAGCGATACAGAAGAAGCGTTTATAGATGAGGTACATGAAGTGCAGCCAACGTCAAGCGGTA
GTGAAATATTAGACGAACAAAATGTTATTGAACAACCAGGTTCTTCATTGGCTTCTAACAGAATCTTGAC
CTTGCCACAGAGGACTATTAGAGGTAAGAATAAACATTGTTGGTCAACTTCAAAGTCCACGAGGCGTAGC
CGAGTCTCTGCACTGAACATTGTCAGATCTCAAAGAGGTCCGACGCGTATGTGCCGCAATATATATGACC
CACTTTTATGCTTCAAACTATTTTTTACTGATGAGATAATTTCGGAAATTGTAAAATGGACAAATGCTGA
GATATCATTGAAACGTCGGGAATCTATGACAGGTGCTACATTTCGTGACACGAATGAAGATGAAATCTAT
GCTTTCTTTGGTATTCTGGTAATGACAGCAGTGAGAAAAGATAACCACATGTCCACAGATGACCTCTTTG
ATCGATCTTTGTCAATGGTGTACGTCTCTGTAATGAGTCGTGATCGTTTTGATTTTTTGATACGATGTCT
TAGAATGGATGACAAAAGTATACGGCCCACACTTCGAGAAAACGATGTATTTACTCCTGTTAGAAAAATA
TGGGATCTCTTTATCCATCAGTGCATACAAAATTACACTCCAGGGGCTCATTTGACCATAGATGAACAGT
TACTTGGTTTTAGAGGACGGTGTCCGTTTAGGATGTATATCCCAAACAAGCCAAGTAAGTATGGAATAAA
AATCCTCATGATGTGTGACAGTGGTACGAAGTATATGATAAATGGAATGCCTTATTTGGGAAGAGGAACA
CAGACCAACGGAGTACCACTCGGTGAATACTACGTGAAGGAGTTATCAAAGCCTGTGCACGGTAGTTGTC
GTAATATTACGTGTGACAATTGGTTCACCTCAATCCCTTTGGCAAAAAACTTACTACAAGAACCGTATAA
GTTCGAGATCGGCCGGCCTAGGCGCGCCCCTTAAGATACATTGATGAGTTTGGACAAACCACAACTAGAA
TGCAGTGAAAAAAATGCTTTATTTGTGAAATTTGTGATGCTATTGCTTTATTTGTAACCATTATAAGCTG
CAATAAACAAGTTAACAACAACAATTGCATTCATTTTATGTTTCAGGTTCAGGGGGAGGTGTGGGAGGTT
TTTTAAAGCAAGTAAAACCTCTACAAATGTGGTATGGCTGATTATGATCTAGAGTCGCGGCCGTTACTTG
TACAGCTCGTCCATGCCCATCACATCGGTAAAGGCCTTTTGCCACTCCTTGAAGTTGAGCTCGGTCTTGG
AGTGCTTGAGCTCCGTCTTACGGAACACGTACATCGGCTGGTTCTTCAGATAGTTAGCCGCCATTGGCTT
GGCAAAGGTGTAGGTGGTCCGCGCAGTGCTCCGGTAGCGCTTGCCATTTCCAGTGGTGTAACTCCACTTA
AAGGTACTGATGATGGTTTTGTCGTTGGGGTAAGTCTTCTTCGACCTGCACCAGTCCGCAGCGGTCAGCG
AGTTGGTCATCACAGGACCGTCAGCAGGGAAACCAGTCCCCTTCACCTGGGCCTCTCCTTTGATGTGGCT
TCCCTCGTAGGTGTAGCGGTAGTTAACAGTAAGGGAGGCACCATCTTCAAACTGCATTGTGCGATGGACT
TGGTAGCCGGAGCCATCTACCATGGCGGCCTGGAAAGGCGACATCCCGTCAGGGTAGGGCAGGTACTGAT
GGAAGCCATACCCGATATGAGGGACCAGAATCCAGGGGGAGAACTGGAGGTCACCCTTGGTGGACTTCAG
GTTTAACTCCTCATAACCATCATTTGGATTGCCGGTGCCCTGACCCACCATGTCAAAGTCCACACCGTTG
ATGGAGCCAAAGATGTGTAACTCATGTGTCGCTGGGAGAGAGGCCATGTTATCCTCCTCGCCCTTGCTCA
CCATGGTGGCGACCGGTGGATCCCCTGGAGCACTTCTAGCGGTTCCAAAATTGGGCTTCAAAATATGCTT
CTTCCGATGCTTGAAGATGGAAGCAGAATGGTTCCAAATCACGTCCGCGTTCCTCGGTGGTGAAAATCGA
AGTGAAAATTTTTCCAACTGTCGTCCTCCGGGTCGTCAAGAAGAAGGATGGCCTTCCATGACACACTGTG
ATTGATTTACATTGTGGCGGCAGTATGGGCCCCCAAAACGGGAGCGACGCGTTCAACATGTGCTACTGGA
TGCATTCGCTTCGAAGTCTGTTGTCACGTTGGGGGCTGTCCATATGCCACGTGGTTGTTATGGGGTGGAG
AAGGGTACTGCTCAAGCATCACGGTGCATACAAAATTTGAAAATTTTTGTGTGGACGAAAGATCATAAGG
AGGAGCGTGAAAATTCATAAAAAATGACCACGTGGTTTATGGACGAAACAAAAGCGATATATGAGCCACA
AGAACATAGCGTGATTCACCCCCACATTAGGGGAAACATGCAAGTCCTTTGCATAAACTATCAAAATTTG
GCGGAAAATAATAGTGTTGAAATGAATAATAACAGTTACAACTAGGTATTAGTTCTTCCTCTTTTCGGCA
TTACGTCTCCTTTGTGGCAGAGCATGTTTCTGAGTTTAAAAACCATCATTTATTTTTTGTTGATTGCTGA
TGATTGAAGATTGAATGATAGATTTTTGAACCTTAAAACAAAAAAGTTAACGCGATTTAAACTATTATGA
GGGGTTTAAAAATTCTAACGTTCAGAGTGTCTACTAATTTACAGAAATGAAATTCCCTGATATTTCTAGG
TTTTCCAGGCTTGGAAAAAAATCCAGGTTTAAGAAAGTTTACAACATACACAAATTATTGATGAATTTTT
CATTTTAGATAAGTAGTAATCATTTTCAAAGCTAGGAGTTTTGCTTCGAAATACTTAAACAAAAAATCTA
AGGGGCGCGCCGTACGCGTATCGATAAGCTTTAAGATACATTGATGAGTTTGGACAAACCACAACTAGAA
TGCAGTGAAAAAAATGCTTTATTTGTGAAATTTGTGATGCTATTGCTTTATTTGTAACCATTATAAGCTG
CAATAAACAAGTTAACAACAACAATTGCATTCATTTTATGTTTCAGGTTCAGGGGGAGGTGTGGGAGGTT
TTTTAAAGCAAGTAAAACCTCTACAAATGTGGTATGGCTGATTATGATCTAGAGTCGCGGCCGCTACAGG
AACAGGTGGTGGCGGCCCTCGGTGCGCTCGTACTGCTCCACGATGGTGTAGTCCTCGTTGTGGGAGGTGA
TGTCCAGCTTGGCGTCCACGTAGTAGTAGCCGGGCAGCTGCACGGGCTTCTTGGCCATGTAGATGGACTT
GAACTCCACCAGGTAGTGGCCGCCGTCCTTCAGCTTCAGGGCCTTGTGGGTCTCGCCCTTCAGCACGCCG
TCGCGGGGGTACAGGCGCTCGGTGGAGGCCTCCCAGCCCATGGTCTTCTTCTGCATCACGGGGCCGTCGG
AGGGGAAGTTCACGCCGATGAACTTCACCTTGTAGATGAAGCAGCCGTCCTGCAGGGAGGAGTCCTGGGT
CACGGTCGCCACGCCGCCGTCCTCGAAGCTCATCACGCGCTCCCACTTGAAGCCCTCGGGGAAGGACAGC
TTCTTGTAGTCGGGGATGTCGGCGGGGTGCTTCACGTACACCTTGGAGCCGTACTGGAACTGGGGGGACA
GGATGTCCCAGGCGAAGGGCAGGGGGCCGCCCTTGGTCACCTTCAGCTTCACGGTGTTGTGGCCCTCGTA
GGGGCGGCCCTCGCCCTCGCCCTCGATCTCGAACTCGTGGCCGTTCACGGTGCCCTCCATGCGCACCTTG
AAGCGCATGAACTCGGTGATGACGTTCTCGGAGGAGGCCATGGTGGCGACCGGTGGATCCCGGGCCCGCG
GTACCGTCGACTCTAGCGGTACCCCGATTGTTTAGCTTGTTCAGCTGCGCTTGTTTATTTGCTTAGCTTT
CGCTTAGCGACGTGTTCACTTTGCTTGTTTGAATTGAATTGTCGCTCCGTAGACGAAGCGCCTCTATTTA
TACTCCGGCGGTCGAGGGTTCGAAATCGATAAGCTTGGATCCTAATTGAATTAGCTCTAATTGAATTAGT
CTCTAATTGAATTAGATCCCCGGGCGAGCTCGAATTAACCATTGTGGGAACCGTGCGATCAAACAAACGC
GAGATACCGGAAGTACTGAAAAACAGTCGCTCCAGGCCAGTGGGAACATCGATGTTTTGTTTTGACGGAC
CCCTTACTCTCGTCTCATATAAACCGAAGCCAGCTAAGATGGTATACTTATTATCATCTTGTGATGAGGA
TGCTTCTATCAACGAAAGTACCGGTAAACCGCAAATGGTTATGTATTATAATCAAACTAAAGGCGGAGTG
GACACGCTAGACCAAATGTGTTCTGTGATGACCTGCAGTAGGAAGACGAATAGGTGGCCTATGGCATTAT
TGTACGGAATGATAAACATTGCCTGCATAAATTCTTTTATTATATACAGCCATAATGTCAGTAGCAAGGG
AGAAAAGGTTCAAAGTCGCAAAAAATTTATGAGAAACCTTTACATGAGCCTGACGTCATCGTTTATGCGT
AAGCGTTTAGAAGCTCCTACTTTGAAGAGATATTTGCGCGATAATATCTCTAATATTTTGCCAAATGAAG
TGCCTGGTACATCAGATGACAGTACTGAAGAGCCAGTAATGAAAAAACGTACTTACTGTACTTACTGCCC
CTCTAAAATAAGGCGAAAGGCAAATGCATCGTGCAAAAAATGCAAAAAAGTTATTTGTCGAGAGCATAAT
ATTGATATGTGCCAAAGTTGTTTCTGACTGACTAATAAGTATAATTTGTTTCTATTATGTATAAGTTAAG
CTAATTACTTATTTTATAATACAACATGACTGTTTTTAAAGTACAAAATAAGTTTATTTTTGTAAAAGAG
AGAATGTTTAAAAGTTTTGTTACTTTATAGAAGAAATTTTGAGTTTTTGTTTTTTTTTAATAAATAAATA
AACATAAATAAATTGTTTGTTGAATTTATTATTAGTATGTAAGTGTAAATATAATAAAACTTAATATCTA
TTCAAATTAATAAATAAACCTCGATATACAGACCGATAAAACACATGCGTCAATTTTACGCATGATTATC
TTTAACGTACGTCACAATATGATTATCTTTCTAGGGTTAAATAATAGTTTCTAATTTTTTTATTATTCAG
CCTGCTGTCGTGAATACCGTATATCTCAACGCTGTCTGTGAGATTGTCGTATTCTAGCCTTTTTAGTTTT
TCGCTCATCGACTTGATATTGTCCGACACATTTTCGTCGATTTGCGTTTTGATCAAAGACTTGAGCAGAG
ACACGTTAATCAACTGTTCAAATTGATCCATATTAACGATATCAACCCGATGCGTATATGGTGCGTAAAA
TATATTTTTTAACCCTCTTATACTTTGCACTCTGCGTTAATACGCGTTCGTGTACAGACGTAATCATGTT
TTCTTTTTTGGATAAAACTCCTACTGAGTTTGACCTCATATTAGACCCTCACAAGTTGCAAAACGTGGCA
TTTTTTACCAATGAAGAATTTAAAGTTATTTTAAAAAATTTCATCACAGATTTAAAGAAGAACCAAAAAT
TAAATTATTTCAACAGTTTAATCGACCAGTTAATCAACGTGTACACAGACGCGTCGGCAAAAAACACGCA
GCCCGACGTGTTGGCTAAAATTATTAAATCAACTTGTGTTATAGTCACGGATTTGCCGTCCAACGTGTTC
CTCAAAAAGTTGAAGACCAACAAGTTTACGGACACTATTAATTATTTGATTTTGCCCCACTTCATTTTGT
GGGATCACAATTTTGTTATATTTTTAAACAAAGCTTGGCACTGGCCGTCGTTTTACAACGTCGTGACTGG
GAAAACCCTGGCGTTACCCAACTTAATCGCCTTGCAGCACATCCCCCTTTCGCCAGCTGGCGTAATAGCG
AAGAGGCCCGCACCGATCGCCCTTCCCAACAGTTGCGCAGCCTGAATGGCGAATGGCGCCTGATGCGGTA
TTTTCTCCTTACGCATCTGTGCGGTATTTCACACCGCATATGGTGCACTCTCAGTACAATCTGCTCTGAT
GCCGCATAGTTAAGCCAGCCCCGACACCCGCCAACACCCGCTGACGCGCCCTGACGGGCTTGTCTGCTCC
CGGCATCCGCTTACAGACAAGCTGTGACCGTCTCCGGGAGCTGCATGTGTCAGAGGTTTTCACCGTCATC
ACCGAAACGCGCGAGACGAAAGGGCCTCGTGATACGCCTATTTTTATAGGTTAATGTCATGATAATAATG
GTTTCTTAGACGTCAGGTGGCACTTTTCGGGGAAATGTGCGCGGAACCCCTATTTGTTTATTTTTCTAAA
TACATTCAAATATGTATCCGCTCATGAGACAATAACCCTGATAAATGCTTCAATAATATTGAAAAAGGAA
GAGTATGAGTATTCAACATTTCCGTGTCGCCCTTATTCCCTTTTTTGCGGCATTTTGCCTTCCTGTTTTT
GCTCACCCAGAAACGCTGGTGAAAGTAAAAGATGCTGAAGATCAGTTGGGTGCACGAGTGGGTTACATCG
AACTGGATCTCAACAGCGGTAAGATCCTTGAGAGTTTTCGCCCCGAAGAACGTTTTCCAATGATGAGCAC
TTTTAAAGTTCTGCTATGTGGCGCGGTATTATCCCGTATTGACGCCGGGCAAGAGCAACTCGGTCGCCGC
ATACACTATTCTCAGAATGACTTGGTTGAGTACTCACCAGTCACAGAAAAGCATCTTACGGATGGCATGA
CAGTAAGAGAATTATGCAGTGCTGCCATAACCATGAGTGATAACACTGCGGCCAACTTACTTCTGACAAC
GATCGGAGGACCGAAGGAGCTAACCGCTTTTTTGCACAACATGGGGGATCATGTAACTCGCCTTGATCGT
TGGGAACCGGAGCTGAATGAAGCCATACCAAACGACGAGCGTGACACCACGATGCCTGTAGCAATGGCAA
CAACGTTGCGCAAACTATTAACTGGCGAACTACTTACTCTAGCTTCCCGGCAACAATTAATAGACTGGAT
GGAGGCGGATAAAGTTGCAGGACCACTTCTGCGCTCGGCCCTTCCGGCTGGCTGGTTTATTGCTGATAAA
TCTGGAGCCGGTGAGCGTGGGTCTCGCGGTATCATTGCAGCACTGGGGCCAGATGGTAAGCCCTCCCGTA
TCGTAGTTATCTACACGACGGGGAGTCAGGCAACTATGGATGAACGAAATAGACAGATCGCTGAGATAGG
TGCCTCACTGATTAAGCATTGGTAACTGTCAGACCAAGTTTACTCATATATACTTTAGATTGATTTAAAA
CTTCATTTTTAATTTAAAAGGATCTAGGTGAAGATCCTTTTTGATAATCTCATGACCAAAATCCCTTAAC
GTGAGTTTTCGTTCCACTGAGCGTCAGACCCCGTAGAAAAGATCAAAGGATCTTC
